>Addgene plasmid #14461 | pRU1701 | depositor full sequence | sequence record 8095 | Author sequence
CCATGGGCAAATGGGATTGGCTTTACTAAGCTGATCCGGTGGATGACCTTTTGAATGACCTTTAATAGAT
TATATTACTAATTAATTGGGGACCCTAGAGGTCCCCTTTTTTATTTTAAAAATTTTTTCACAAAACGGTT
TACAAGCATAAAGCTTGCTCAATCAATCACCGGATCTAGATATCGATTAATTAAGTCGACATCTAGAGTT
TAAACTTTAATTAAGCCCGGGCTGCAGCCCGGGGGATCCACTAGGTTAACGCATGCGGGCCCGGTACCAG
GCCTAGATAGATAGAGAGAGAGAGAGACTAGTGGAGGAAGAAAAAATGAGTAAAGGAGAAGAACTTTTCA
CTGGAGTTGTCCCAATTCTTGTTGAATTAGATGGTGATGTTAATGGGCACAAATTTTCTGTCAGTGGAGA
GGGTGAAGGTGATGCTACATACGGAAAGCTTACCCTTAAATTTATTTGCACTACTGGAAAACTACCTGTT
CCATGGCCAACACTTGTCACTACTTTGACCTATGGTGTTCAATGCTTTTCCCGTTATCCGGATCATATGA
AACGGCATGACTTTTTCAAGAGTGCCATGCCCGAAGGTTATGTACAGGAACGCACTATATCTTTCAAAGA
TGACGGGAACTACAAGACGCGTGCTGAAGTCAAGTTTGAAGGTGATACCCTTGTTAATCGTATCGAGTTA
AAAGGTATTGATTTTAAAGAAGATGGAAACATTCTCGGACACAAACTCGAGTACAACTATAACTCACACA
ATGTATACATCACGGCAGACAAACAAAAGAATGGAATCAAAGCTAACTTCAAAATTCGCCACAACATTGA
AGATGGATCCGTTCAACTAGCAGACCATTATCAACAAAATACTCCAATTGGCGATGGCCCTGTCCTTTTA
CCAGACAACCATTACCTGTCCACACAATCTGCCCTTTCGAAAGATCCCAACGAAAAGCGTGACCACATGG
TCCTTCTTGAGTTTGTAACTGCTGCTGGGATTACACATGGCATGGATGAGCTCTACAAATAATGAATTCC
CAGGCATCAAATAAAACGAAAGGCTCAGTCGAAAGACTGGGCCTTTCGTTTTATCTGTTGTTTGTCGGTG
AACGCTCTCCTGAGTAGGACAAATCCGCCGGGAGCGGATTTGAACGTTGCGAAGCAACGGCCCGGAGGGT
GGCGGGCAGGACGCCCGCCATAAACTGCCAGGGAATTCCAACTGAGCGCCGGTCGCTACCATTACCAACT
TGTCTGGTGTCAAAAATAATAGGATTTTGTTAAAATTCGCGTTAAATTTTTGTTAAATCAGCTCATTTTT
TAACCAATAGGCCGACTGCGATGAGTGGCAGGGCGGGGCGTAATTTTTTTAAGGCAGTTATTGGTGCCCT
TAAACGCCTGGTGCTACGCCTGAATAAGTGATAATAAGCGGATGAATGGCAGAAATTCGAAAGCAAATTC
GACCCGGTCGTCGGTTCAGGGCAGGGTCGTTAAATAGCCGCTTATGTCTATTGCTGGTTTACCGGTTTAT
TGACTACCGGAAGCAGTGTGACCGTGTGCTTCTCAAATGCCTGAGGCCAGTTTGCTCAGGCTCTCCCCGT
GGAGGTAATAATTGACGATATGATCATTTATTCTGCCTCCCAGAGCCTGATAAAAACGGTGAATCCGTTA
GCGAGGTGCCGCCGGCTTCCATTCAGGTCGAGGTGGCCCGGCTCCATGCACCGCGACGCAACGCGGGGAG
GCAGACAAGGTATAGGGCGGCGAGGCGGCTACAGCCGATAGTCTGGAACAGCGCACTTACGGGTTGCTGC
GCAACCCAAGTGCTACCGGCGCGGCAGCGTGACCCGTGTCGGCGGCTCCAACGGCTCGCCATCGTCCAGA
AAACACGGCTCATCGGGCATCGGCAGGCGCTGCTGCCCGCGCCGTTCCCATTCCTCCGTTTCGGTCAAGG
CTGGCAGGTCTGGTTCCATGCCCGGAATGCCGGGCTGGCTGGGCGGCTCCTCGCCGGGGCCGGTCGGTAG
TTGCTGCTCGCCCGGATACAGGGTCGGGATGCGGCGCAGGTCGCCATGCCCCAACAGCGATTCGTCCTGG
TCGTCGTGATCAACCACCACGGCGGCACTGAACACCGACAGGCGCAACTGGTCGCGGGGCTGGCCCCACG
CCACGCGGTCATTGACCACGTAGGCCGACACGGTGCCGGGGCCGTTGAGCTTCACGACGGAGATCCAGCG
CTCGGCCACCAAGTCCTTGACTGCGTATTGGACCGTCCGCAAAGAACGTCCGATGAGCTTGGAAAGTGTC
TTCTGGCTGACCACCACGGCGTTCTGGTGGCCCATCTGCGCCACGAGGTGATGCAGCAGCATTGCCGCCG
TGGGTTTCCTCGCAATAAGCCCGGCCCACGCCTCATGCGCTTTGCGTTCCGTTTGCACCCAGTGACCGGG
CTTGTTCTTGGCTTGAATGCCGATTTCTCTGGACTGCGTGGCCATGCTTATCTCCATGCGGTAGGGTGCC
GCACGGTTGCGGCACCATGCGCAATCAGCTGCAACTTTTCGGCAGCGCGACAACAATTATGCGTTGCGTA
AAAGTGGCAGTCAATTACAGATTTTCTTTAACCTACGCAATGAGCTATTGCGGGGGGTGCCGCAATGAGC
TGTTGCGTACCCCCCTTTTTTAAGTTGTTGATTTTTAAGTCTTTCGCATTTCGCCCTATATCTAGTTCTT
TGGTGCCCAAAGAAGGGCACCCCTGCGGGGTTCCCCCACGCCTTCGGCGCGGCTCCCCCTCCGGCAAAAA
GTGGCCCCTCCGGGGCTTGTTGATCGACTGCGCGGCCTTCGGCCTTGCCCAAGGTGGCGCTGCCCCCTTG
GAACCCCCGCACTCGCCGCCGTGAGGCTCGGGGGGCAGGCGGGCGGGCTTCGCCTTCGACTGCCCCCACT
CGCATAGGCTTGGGTCGTTCCAGGCGCGTCAAGGCCAAGCCGCTGCGCGGTCGCTGCGCGAGCCTTGACC
CGCCTTCCACTTGGTGTCCAACCGGCAAGCGAAGCGCGCAGGCCGCAGGCCGGAGGCTTTTCCCCAGAGA
AAATTAAAAAAATTGATGGGGCAAGGCCGCAGGCCGCGCAGTTGGAGCCGGTGGGTATGTGGTCGAAGGC
TGGGTAGCCGGTGGGCAATCCCTGTGGTCAAGCTCGTGGGCAGGCGCAGCCTGTCCATCAGCTTGTCCAG
CAGGGTTGTCCACGGGCCGAGCGAAGCGAGCCAGCCGGTGGCCGCTCGCGGCCATCGTCCACATATCCAC
GGGCTGGCAAGGGAGCGCAGCGACCGCGCAGGGCGAAGCCCGGAGAGCAAGCCCGTAGGGCGCCGCAGCC
GCCGTAGGCGGTCACGACTTTGCGAAGCAAAGTCTAGTGAGTATACTCAAGCATTGAGTGGCCCGCCGGA
GGCACCGCCTTGCGCTGCCCCCGTCGAGCCGGTTGGACACCAAAAGGGAGGGGCAGGCATGGCGGCATAC
GCGATCATGCGATGCAAGAAGCTGGCGAAAATGGGCAACGTGGCGGCCAGTCTCAAGCACGCCTACCGCG
AGCGCGAGACGCCCAACGCTGACGCCAGCAGGACGCCAGAGAACGAGCACTGGGCGGCCAGCAGCACCGA
TGAAGCGATGGGCCGACTGCGCGAGTTGCTGCCAGAGAAGCGGCGCAAGGACGCTGTGTTGGCGGTCGAG
TACGTCATGACGGCCAGCCCGGAATGGTGGAAGTCGGCCAGCCAAGAACAGCAGGCGGCGTTCTTCGAGA
AGGCGCACAAGTGGCTGGCGGACAAGTACGGGGCGGATCGCATCGTGACGGCCAGCATCCACCGTGACGA
AACCAGCCCGCACATGACCGCGTTCGTGGTGCCGCTGACGCAGGACGGCAGGCTGTCGGCCAAGGAGTTC
ATCGGCAACAAAGCGCAGATGACCCGCGACCAGACCACGTTTGCGGCCGCTGTGGCCGATCTAGGGCTGC
AACGGGGCATCGAGGGCAGCAAGGCACGTCACACGCGCATTCAGGCGTTCTACGAGGCCCTGGAGCGGCC
ACCAGTGGGCCACGTCACCATCAGCCCGCAAGCGGTCGAGCCACGCGCCTATGCACCGCAGGGATTGGCC
GAAAAGCTGGGAATCTCAAAGCGCGTTGAGACGCCGGAAGCCGTGGCCGACCGGCTGACAAAAGCGGTTC
GGCAGGGGTATGAGCCTGCCCTACAGGCCGCCGCAGGAGCGCGTGAGATGCGCAAGAAGGCCGATCAAGC
CCAAGAGACGGCCCGAGACCTTCGGGAGCGCCTGAAGCCCGTTCTGGACGCCCTGGGGCCGTTGAATCGG
GATATGCAGGCCAAGGCCGCCGCGATCATCAAGGCCGTGGGCGAAAAGCTGCTGACGGAACAGCGGGAAG
TCCAGCGCCAGAAACAGGCCCAGCGCCAGCAGGAACGCGGGCGCGCACATTTCCCCGAAAAGTGCCACCT
GGCGGCGTTGTGACAATTTACCGAACAACTCCGCGGCCGGGAAGCCGATCTCGGCTTGAACGAATTGTTA
GGTGGCGGTACTTGGGTCGATATCAAAGTGCATCACTTCTTCCCGTATGCCCAACTTTGTATAGAGAGCC
ACTGCGGGATCGTCACCGTAATCTGCTTGCACGTAGATCACATAAGCACCAAGCGCGTTGGCCTCATGCT
TGAGGAGATTGATGAGCGCGGTGGCAATGCCCTGCCTCCGGTGCTCGCCGGAGACTGCGAGATCATAGAT
ATAGATCTCACTACGCGGCTGCTCAAACCTGGGCAGAACGTAAGCCGCGAGAGCGCCAACAACCGCTTCT
TGGTCGAAGGCAGCAAGCGCGATGAATGTCTTACTACGGAGCAAGTTCCCGAGGTAATCGGAGTCCGGCT
GATGTTGGGAGTAGGTGGCTACGTCTCCGAACTCACGACCGAAAAGATCAAGAGCAGCCCGCATGGATTT
GACTTGGTCAGGGCCGAGCCTACATGTGCGAATGATGCCCATACTTGAGCCACCTAACTTTGTTTTAGGG
CGACTGCCCTGCTGCGTAACATCGTTGCTGCTGCGTAACATCGTTGCTGCTCCATAACATCAAACATCGA
CCCACGGCGTAACGCGCTTGCTGCTTGGATGCCCGAGGCATAGACTGTACAAAAAAACAGTCATAACAAG
CCATGAAAACCGCCACTGCGCCGTTACCACCGCTGCGTTCGGTCAAGGTTCTGGACCAGTTGCGTGAGCG
CATACGCTACTTGCATTACAGTTTACGAACCGAACAGGCTTATGTCAACTGGGTTCGTGCCTTCATCCGT
TTCCACGGTGTGCGT
Features (pLannotate 1.2.2; 10 found; start..end, strand, type, name):
    232..254     -  misc_feature   MCS (fragment): pBluescript multiple cloning site
    326..1039    +  CDS            Folding Reporter GFP: Folding Reporter GFP is a basic (constitutively fluorescent) green fluorescent protein published in 1999, derived from Aequorea victoria.
   1058..1144    +  terminator     rrnB T1 terminator: Escherichia coli rrnB; transcription terminator T1 from the E. coli rrnB gene
   1284..1345    -  rep_origin     M13 ori (fragment): M13 bacteriophage origin of replication; arrow indicates direction of (+) strand synthesis
   1345..1374    +  CDS            CmR (fragment): chloramphenicol acetyltransferase confers resistance to chloramphenicol
   1703..1772    -  CDS            TcR (fragment): tetracycline efflux protein; tet; confers resistance to tetracycline
   1833..2495    -  CDS            pBBR1 Rep: replication protein for the broad-host-range plasmid pBBR1 from Bordetella bronchiseptica
   2496..3265    -  rep_origin     pBBR1 oriV: replication origin of the broad-host-range plasmid pBBR1 from Bordetella bronchiseptica; requires the pBBR1 Rep protein for replication
   4548..5081    -  CDS            GmR: gentamycin acetyltransferase; aacC1; confers resistance to gentamycin
   5270..5298    -  promoter       Pc promoter: intI1 (promoter lies within the coding sequence); class 1 integron promoter
