[The description below was written by a language model from this plasmid's Addgene catalogue record and pLannotate feature annotations shown in this document.]
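Description:
pRU1701 is a broad-host-range promoter probe vector built on a pBBR-type backbone and intended for studying gene expression in Gram-negative bacteria. It replicates through the pBBR1 oriV together with the pBBR1 Rep protein, a system originally from Bordetella bronchiseptica that functions in many Gram-negative hosts as well as in E. coli, where the record lists it as high copy. Selection is by gentamicin, conferred by the aacC1 gentamicin acetyltransferase gene, which lies downstream of a class 1 integron Pc promoter on the same strand. The depositor's full sequence is about 5.3 kb, consistent with a roughly 4.5 kb backbone plus the reporter insert. Short fragments annotated as M13 ori, CmR and TcR appear to be remnants of earlier vector construction rather than functional elements.

The payload is gfp+, a 717 bp enhanced variant of Aequorea green fluorescent protein cloned between retained SpeI and SacI sites; the automated annotation matches it to Folding Reporter GFP, a closely related constitutively fluorescent derivative. No promoter is annotated upstream of the reporter. Instead, a fragment of the pBluescript multiple cloning site sits just ahead of the coding sequence, which fits the promoter probe design: a candidate regulatory fragment is inserted there, and fluorescence then reports its transcriptional activity. The rrnB T1 terminator immediately follows gfp+, stopping transcription from running on into the rest of the plasmid. The associated publication describes the plasmid as one of a family of probe vectors carrying autofluorescent or chromogenic reporters, so it is typically used to monitor promoter activity in living bacterial cells.
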