Addgene plasmid #14461: pRU1701
Depositing lab: Philip Poole. Depositing organization: University of Reading. Publication: A family of promoter probe vectors incorporating autofluorescent and chromogenic reporter proteins for studying gene expression in Gram-negative bacteria. Karunakaran R, Mauchline TH, Hosie AH, Poole PS. Microbiology. 2005 Oct . 151(Pt 10):3249-56. 10.1099/mic.0.28311-0 PubMed 16207908.
Backbone
  Vector backbone: pbbr
  Backbone size w/o insert (bp): 4500
  Vector type: Bacterial Expression
  Selectable markers: Gentamicin
Growth in bacteria
  Bacterial resistance: Gentamicin, 10 μg/mL
  Growth temperature: 37°C
  Growth strain: DH5alpha
  Copy number: High Copy
Gene/Insert
  Gene/Insert name: gfp+
  Species: Aequorea
  Insert size (bp): 717
  GenBank ID: aj851277
  Cloning method: Restriction Enzyme; 5′ cloning site SpeI (not destroyed); 3′ cloning site SacI (not destroyed)
  Sequencing primers: 5′ cggtttacaagcataaagc; 3′ TACTCATTTTTTCTTCCTCCACTAG
Terms and licenses: Academic/Nonprofit Terms; Industry Terms: Not Available to Industry
Depositor comments: Use gentamicin at 10 ug/mL.
How to cite: pRU1701 was a gift from Philip Poole (Addgene plasmid # 14461 ; http://n2t.net/addgene:14461 ; RRID:Addgene_14461)
