>Addgene plasmid #14461 | pRU1701 | addgene partial sequence | sequence record 20340 | 14461 with GFP-F
TGAATTCCCAGGCATCAAATAAAACGAAAGGCTCAGTCGAAAGACTGGGCCTTTCGTTTTATCTGTTGTT
TGTCGGTGAACGCTCTCCTGAGTAGGACAAATCCGCCGGGAGCGGATTTGAACGTTGCGAAGCAACGGCC
CGGAGGGTGGCGGGCAGGACGCCCGCCATAAACTGCCAGGAATTCCAACTGAGCGCCGGTCGCTACCATT
ACCAACTTGTCTGGTGTCAAAAATAATAGGATTTTGTTAAAATTCGCGTTAAATTTTTGTTAAATCAGCT
CATTTTTTAACCAATAGGCCGTACTGCGATGAGTGGCAGGGCGGGGCGTAATTTTTTTAAGGCAGTTATT
GGTGCCCTTAAACGCCTGGTTGCTACGCCTGAATAAGTGATAATAAGCGGATGAATGGCAGAAATTCGAA
AGCAAATTCGACCCGGTCGTCGGTTCAGGGCAGGGTCGTTAAATAGCCGCTTATGTCTATTGCTGGTTTA
CCGGTTTATTGACTACCGGAAGCAGTGTGACCGTGTGCTTCTCAAATGCCTGAGGCCAGTTTGCTCAGGC
TCTCCCCGTGGAGGTAATAATTGACGATATGATCATTTATTCTGCCTCCCAGAGCCTGATAAAAACGGTG
AATCCGTTAGCGAGGTGCCGCCGGCTTCCATTCAGGTCGAGGTGGCCCGGCTCCATGCACCGCGACGCAA
CGCGGGGAGGCAGACAAGGTATAGGGCGGCGAGGCGGCTACAGCCGATAGTCTGGAACAGCGCACTTACG
GGTTGCTGCGCAACCCAAGTGCTACCGGCGCGGCAGCGTGACCCGTGT
